Addgene plasmid #168166: pMS33: pTwinStrep-SUMO-PmcTnsD
Purpose: PmcTnsD expression construct for protein purification.
Depositing lab: Feng Zhang. Depositing organization: Broad Institute. Publication: Dual modes of CRISPR-associated transposon homing. Saito M, Ladha A, Strecker J, Faure G, Neumann E, Altae-Tran H, Macrae RK, Zhang F. Cell. 2021 Apr 29;184(9):2441-2453.e18. doi: 10.1016/j.cell.2021.03.006. Epub 2021 Mar 25. PubMed 33770501.
Backbone
  Vector backbone: ColE1
  Vector type: Bacterial Expression
Growth in bacteria
  Bacterial resistance: Ampicillin, 100 μg/mL
  Growth temperature: 37°C
  Growth strain: DH5alpha
  Copy number: Low Copy
Gene/Insert
  Gene/Insert name: PmcCAST TnsD
  Species: Peltigera membranacea cyanobiont 210A
  Tag / fusion protein: 6X His, Twin Strep and SUMO (N terminal on insert)
Terms and licenses: Academic/Nonprofit Terms; Industry Terms: Not Available to Industry
How to cite: pMS33: pTwinStrep-SUMO-PmcTnsD was a gift from Feng Zhang (Addgene plasmid # 168166 ; http://n2t.net/addgene:168166 ; RRID:Addgene_168166)
