[The description below was written by a language model from this plasmid's Addgene catalogue record and pLannotate feature annotations shown in this document.]
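Description:
pMS33 (pTwinStrep-SUMO-PmcTnsD) is a bacterial expression plasmid for producing and purifying TnsD from the CRISPR-associated transposon (CAST) of the Peltigera membranacea cyanobiont 210A. It is built on a pBR322-type ColE1 backbone. The feature table shows the ColE1/pMB1 origin together with the bom mobility region and the rop gene, which keeps copy number low, in line with the catalogue's low-copy designation. Selection is by ampicillin through the bla gene and its own promoter. Several short fragments of the tetracycline resistance gene and its promoter are also annotated; these appear to be nonfunctional remnants of the parental backbone rather than a usable marker.

Expression is driven by a T7 promoter followed directly by a lac operator and the strong T7 gene 10 ribosome binding site, with a T7 terminator downstream of the coding region. A plasmid-borne lacI gene supplies the repressor, so transcription is held off until induction with IPTG in a host that provides T7 RNA polymerase. According to the catalogue, the insert carries N-terminal 6xHis, Twin-Strep and SUMO tags. The annotation detects a His-tag-like fragment, a thrombin cleavage site and the yeast SMT3-derived SUMO domain, which spans the numbering origin of the circular sequence. The Twin-Strep tag and the TnsD coding sequence itself are not annotated, but TnsD presumably occupies the unannotated stretch between SUMO and the terminator. This tag arrangement allows affinity capture on Strep-Tactin or nickel resin, and the SUMO moiety, which often aids solubility, can be removed with a SUMO protease. The purified protein is suited to biochemical study of CAST target-site selection and transposon homing.
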