Features (pLannotate 1.2.2; 21 found; start..end, strand, type, name):
      1..293     +  CDS            SUMO (fragment): cleavable ubiquitin-like protein tag; S. cerevisiae SMT3 (truncated)
   1699..1736    +  CDS            SET1 (fragment): solubility-enhancement tag derived from T7 phage gene 10B
   1744..1791    +  terminator     T7 terminator: transcription terminator for bacteriophage T7 RNA polymerase
   1814..1918    -  CDS            TcR (fragment): tetracycline efflux protein; tet; confers resistance to tetracycline
   1966..1994    -  promoter       tet promoter: E. coli promoter for tetracycline efflux protein gene
   2107..2211    +  promoter       AmpR promoter: bla
   2212..3072    +  CDS            AmpR: β-lactamase; bla; confers resistance to ampicillin, carbenicillin, and related antibiotics
   3243..3831    +  rep_origin     ori: high-copy-number ColE1/pMB1/pBR322/pUC origin of replication
   4017..4156    -  misc_feature   bom: basis of mobility region from pBR322
   4258..4449    -  CDS            rop: Rop protein, which maintains plasmids at low copy number; rop
   4466..4846    +  CDS            YPB1_ECOLX: Protein predicted: Swiss-Prot protein existence level 4. From Escherichia coli.
   5088..5712    -  CDS            TcR (fragment): tetracycline efflux protein; tet; confers resistance to tetracycline
   5727..5748    -  protein_bind   CAP binding site: CAP binding activates transcription in the presence of cAMP. E. coli catabolite activator protein
   5761..6843    -  CDS            lacI: lac repressor; lacI; The lac repressor binds to the lac operator to inhibit transcription in E. coli. This inhibition can be relieved by adding lactose or isopropyl-β-D-thiogalactopyranoside (IPTG).
   6844..6921    -  promoter       lacI promoter: lacI
   6929..7208    -  CDS            TcR (fragment): tetracycline efflux protein; tet; confers resistance to tetracycline
   7230..7248    +  promoter       T7 promoter: promoter for bacteriophage T7 RNA polymerase
   7249..7273    +  protein_bind   lac operator: The lac repressor binds to the lac operator to inhibit transcription in E. coli. This inhibition can be relieved by adding lactose or isopropyl-β-D-thiogalactopyranoside (IPTG). lac repressor encoded by lacI
   7288..7310    +  RBS            RBS: efficient ribosome binding site from bacteriophage T7 gene 10 (Olins and Rangwala, 1989)
   7329..7345    +  CDS            capTEV™ (fragment): composite tag for in vivo biotinylation, TEV protease cleavage, and 6xHis tagging
   7356..7373    +  CDS            thrombin site: thrombin recognition and cleavage site
>Addgene plasmid #168166 | pMS33: pTwinStrep-SUMO-PmcTnsD | addgene full sequence | sequence record 330726 | Addgene NGS Result
ATGTCGGACTCAGAAGTCAATCAAGAAGCTAAGCCAGAGGTCAAGCCAGAAGTCAAGCCTGAGACTCACA
TCAATTTAAAGGTGTCCGATGGATCTTCAGAGATCTTCTTCAAGATCAAAAAGACCACTCCTTTAAGAAG
GCTGATGGAAGCGTTCGCTAAAAGACAGGGTAAGGAAATGGACTCCTTAAGATTCTTGTACGACGGTATT
AGAATCCAAGCTGATCAGACCCCTGAAGATTTGGACATGGAGGATAACGATATTATTGAGGCTCACAGAG
AACAGATTGGTGGATCCTTAGCTAGTGTATTAGAAACATACGAATCTTGGAATTTAAAAAAGCCATTAAT
TCCACAACGTAGTCGCCTCTATCAACCTCAACCTGTAGGTATTGGGACTCCTTACATAGAGAGTTTAACA
GGTTATATCACACGGATAGCAGAGTTGCATGGAGTTCTTCCAGGAGTCTTGATGACTAGAGAAATTGCTC
CGCTTGTCAATAAAATATATTTCCAAAATGGAGCTAATCGAGGTTTTCGTGAAATATTCAACCGTAGTCA
AGCGTTAAATGGCATGGGAGAGATGGCAGCAGATTTAGTTCAAGTGTTGCAAAAATTGACGCTTAGAGAT
GACTTGCGTTTTTTAACCATGCTGTTTTGGTCTAACATTTTGACTCCACGCAATTTATTTCGTACCAGAA
AAGCTTGGTGTCCAATTTGTTATCAAGAGCGGCATCAAAATGGGCTGGTAGTCTATGAGCAATTGCTTTG
GACAATTAACCTAATTACAATTTGCCCGCAGCATCAAAAACCCTTGGTTGAACTTTGCCCTCACTGTAAT
CATGAATCACCTTTGTTAAACTGGCGCTCAAGACCTGGTTACTGTTCAAAGTGTGGAGAGTGGTTAGGCG
CAAATCAATGCCTTAAGACATTTACAGATGGTGAAGGATCAATAAAATTACAGTTGGAGTGGCAGTATTG
GACTGCCAATGTTGTAGGAGAGCTAATTTTAGCTTCTCAATGCTTTGAATCTGCCCCATCAAAAGAAAAT
ATTACAAAATCATTAAATATAGTTATTGATAAAGTTGCGGAAAATAATGCAGCTGCATTTTCTCGTCTTA
TTGGAGTACCAAAAAATAGTTTGTGGATGTGGCAGTCTACTAAAACCTTGCCAGAGCTAAATACACTTCT
GAAAATTTGTTACGAATTAGAGATATCGTTGGTAGAATTTCTTACTCCAAAAAATCTAATTACTAAATCT
TTTACAAAAATCTCGCAGAAGCACCTCCAACTTTCTCGCACACCAAGGGTATCTCCAAAATCTTTCGACC
AATATCAAGTAAAAGATGCTTTATTAGCAATACTTGCAGGTAATGAAGAACCACCACCAACAATGGAAGA
AGTTGGAAAGCGTTTAGGTCATCACAACAGAACTATTTCTAGACACTTTCCAGATTTGTGTAGTGCTATT
TCTGCTAAATGTCGTAATTACAATAAAGCTTGCCGTCTCAAAAGCATAGAAAAACTTTGCAGCGAAGTTA
GAGAGATTGTCCTTAGCCTTAATGCTCAGGGTGTGTATCCCACAGAAGGTCGTGTTTGTGAATTAATGCC
AAATCCGGGGTGTTTTAGATATAAACAAGTCCGCGCTGCTTTTAATGATGCACGACGTGAGTTTGGTTTG
TAAGCGGCCGCACTCGAGGCCCGAAAGGAAGCTGAGTTGGCTGCTGCCACCGCTGAGCAATAACTAGCAT
AACCCCTTGGGGCCTCTAAACGGGTCTTGAGGGGTTTTTTGCTGAAAGGAGGAACTATATCCGGATATCC
CGCAAGAGGCCCGGCAGTACCGGCATAACCAAGCCTATGCCTACAGCATCCAGGGTGACGGTGCCGAGGA
TGACGATGAGCGCATTGTTAGATTTCATACACGGTGCCTGACTGCGTTAGCAATTTAACTGTGATAAACT
ACCGCATTAAAGCTTATCGATGATAAGCTGTCAAACATGAGAATTCTTGAAGACGAAAGGGCCTCGTGAT
ACGCCTATTTTTATAGGTTAATGTCATGATAATAATGGTTTCTTAGACGTCAGGTGGCACTTTTCGGGGA
AATGTGCGCGGAACCCCTATTTGTTTATTTTTCTAAATACATTCAAATATGTATCCGCTCATGAGACAAT
AACCCTGATAAATGCTTCAATAATATTGAAAAAGGAAGAGTATGAGTATTCAACATTTCCGTGTCGCCCT
TATTCCCTTTTTTGCGGCATTTTGCCTTCCTGTTTTTGCTCACCCAGAAACGCTGGTGAAAGTAAAAGAT
GCTGAAGATCAGTTGGGTGCACGAGTGGGTTACATCGAACTGGATCTCAACAGCGGTAAGATCCTTGAGA
GTTTTCGCCCCGAAGAACGTTTTCCAATGATGAGCACTTTTAAAGTTCTGCTATGTGGCGCGGTATTATC
CCGTGTTGACGCCGGGCAAGAGCAACTCGGTCGCCGCATACACTATTCTCAGAATGACTTGGTTGAGTAC
TCACCAGTCACAGAAAAGCATCTTACGGATGGCATGACAGTAAGAGAATTATGCAGTGCTGCCATAACCA
TGAGTGATAACACTGCGGCCAACTTACTTCTGACAACGATCGGAGGACCGAAGGAGCTAACCGCTTTTTT
GCACAACATGGGGGATCATGTAACTCGCCTTGATCGTTGGGAACCGGAGCTGAATGAAGCCATACCAAAC
GACGAGCGTGACACCACGATGCCTGCAGCAATGGCAACAACGTTGCGCAAACTATTAACTGGCGAACTAC
TTACTCTAGCTTCCCGGCAACAATTAATAGACTGGATGGAGGCGGATAAAGTTGCAGGACCACTTCTGCG
CTCGGCCCTTCCGGCTGGCTGGTTTATTGCTGATAAATCTGGAGCCGGTGAGCGTGGGTCTCGCGGTATC
ATTGCAGCACTGGGGCCAGATGGTAAGCCCTCCCGTATCGTAGTTATCTACACGACGGGGAGTCAGGCAA
CTATGGATGAACGAAATAGACAGATCGCTGAGATAGGTGCCTCACTGATTAAGCATTGGTAACTGTCAGA
CCAAGTTTACTCATATATACTTTAGATTGATTTAAAACTTCATTTTTAATTTAAAAGGATCTAGGTGAAG
ATCCTTTTTGATAATCTCATGACCAAAATCCCTTAACGTGAGTTTTCGTTCCACTGAGCGTCAGACCCCG
TAGAAAAGATCAAAGGATCTTCTTGAGATCCTTTTTTTCTGCGCGTAATCTGCTGCTTGCAAACAAAAAA
ACCACCGCTACCAGCGGTGGTTTGTTTGCCGGATCAAGAGCTACCAACTCTTTTTCCGAAGGTAACTGGC
TTCAGCAGAGCGCAGATACCAAATACTGTCCTTCTAGTGTAGCCGTAGTTAGGCCACCACTTCAAGAACT
CTGTAGCACCGCCTACATACCTCGCTCTGCTAATCCTGTTACCAGTGGCTGCTGCCAGTGGCGATAAGTC
GTGTCTTACCGGGTTGGACTCAAGACGATAGTTACCGGATAAGGCGCAGCGGTCGGGCTGAACGGGGGGT
TCGTGCACACAGCCCAGCTTGGAGCGAACGACCTACACCGAACTGAGATACCTACAGCGTGAGCTATGAG
AAAGCGCCACGCTTCCCGAAGGGAGAAAGGCGGACAGGTATCCGGTAAGCGGCAGGGTCGGAACAGGAGA
GCGCACGAGGGAGCTTCCAGGGGGAAACGCCTGGTATCTTTATAGTCCTGTCGGGTTTCGCCACCTCTGA
CTTGAGCGTCGATTTTTGTGATGCTCGTCAGGGGGGCGGAGCCTATGGAAAAACGCCAGCAACGCGGCCT
TTTTACGGTTCCTGGCCTTTTGCTGGCCTTTTGCTCACATGTTCTTTCCTGCGTTATCCCCTGATTCTGT
GGATAACCGTATTACCGCCTTTGAGTGAGCTGATACCGCTCGCCGCAGCCGAACGACCGAGCGCAGCGAG
TCAGTGAGCGAGGAAGCGGAAGAGCGCCTGATGCGGTATTTTCTCCTTACGCATCTGTGCGGTATTTCAC
ACCGCAATGGTGCACTCTCAGTACAATCTGCTCTGATGCCGCATAGTTAAGCCAGTATACACTCCGCTAT
CGCTACGTGACTGGGTCATGGCTGCGCCCCGACACCCGCCAACACCCGCTGACGCGCCCTGACGGGCTTG
TCTGCTCCCGGCATCCGCTTACAGACAAGCTGTGACCGTCTCCGGGAGCTGCATGTGTCAGAGGTTTTCA
CCGTCATCACCGAAACGCGCGAGGCAGCTGCGGTAAAGCTCATCAGCGTGGTCGTGAAGCGATTCACAGA
TGTCTGCCTGTTCATCCGCGTCCAGCTCGTTGAGTTTCTCCAGAAGCGTTAATGTCTGGCTTCTGATAAA
GCGGGCCATGTTAAGGGCGGTTTTTTCCTGTTTGGTCACTGATGCCTCCGTGTAAGGGGGATTTCTGTTC
ATGGGGGTAATGATACCGATGAAACGAGAGAGGATGCTCACGATACGGGTTACTGATGATGAACATGCCC
GGTTACTGGAACGTTGTGAGGGTAAACAACTGGCGGTATGGATGCGGCGGGACCAGAGAAAAATCACTCA
GGGTCAATGCCAGCGCTTCGTTAATACAGATGTAGGTGTTCCACAGGGTAGCCAGCAGCATCCTGCGATG
CAGATCCGGAACATAATGGTGCAGGGCGCTGACTTCCGCGTTTCCAGACTTTACGAAACACGGAAACCGA
AGACCATTCATGTTGTTGCTCAGGTCGCAGACGTTTTGCAGCAGCAGTCGCTTCACGTTCGCTCGCGTAT
CGGTGATTCATTCTGCTAACCAGTAAGGCAACCCCGCCAGCCTAGCCGGGTCCTCAACGACAGGAGCACG
ATCATGCGCACCCGTGGCCAGGACCCAACGCTGCCCGAGATGCGCCGCGTGCGGCTGCTGGAGATGGCGG
ACGCGATGGATATGTTCTGCCAAGGGTTGGTTTGCGCATTCACAGTTCTCCGCAAGAATTGATTGGCTCC
AATTCTTGGAGTGGTGAATCCGTTAGCGAGGTGCCGCCGGCTTCCATTCAGGTCGAGGTGGCCCGGCTCC
ATGCACCGCGACGCAACGCGGGGAGGCAGACAAGGTATAGGGCGGCGCCTACAATCCATGCCAACCCGTT
CCATGTGCTCGCCGAGGCGGCATAAATCGCCGTGACGATCAGCGGTCCAATGATCGAAGTTAGGCTGGTA
AGAGCCGCGAGCGATCCTTGAAGCTGTCCCTGATGGTCGTCATCTACCTGCCTGGACAGCATGGCCTGCA
ACGCGGGCATCCCGATGCCGCCGGAAGCGAGAAGAATCATAATGGGGAAGGCCATCCAGCCTCGCGTCGC
GAACGCCAGCAAGACGTAGCCCAGCGCGTCGGCCGCCATGCCGGCGATAATGGCCTGCTTCTCGCCGAAA
CGTTTGGTGGCGGGACCAGTGACGAAGGCTTGAGCGAGGGCGTGCAAGATTCCGAATACCGCAAGCGACA
GGCCGATCATCGTCGCGCTCCAGCGAAAGCGGTCCTCGCCGAAAATGACCCAGAGCGCTGCCGGCACCTG
TCCTACGAGTTGCATGATAAAGAAGACAGTCATAAGTGCGGCGACGATAGTCATGCCCCGCGCCCACCGG
AAGGAGCTGACTGGGTTGAAGGCTCTCAAGGGCATCGGTCGAGATCCCGGTGCCTAATGAGTGAGCTAAC
TTACATTAATTGCGTTGCGCTCACTGCCCGCTTTCCAGTCGGGAAACCTGTCGTGCCAGCTGCATTAATG
AATCGGCCAACGCGCGGGGAGAGGCGGTTTGCGTATTGGGCGCCAGGGTGGTTTTTCTTTTCACCAGTGA
GACGGGCAACAGCTGATTGCCCTTCACCGCCTGGCCCTGAGAGAGTTGCAGCAAGCGGTCCACGCTGGTT
TGCCCCAGCAGGCGAAAATCCTGTTTGATGGTGGTTAACGGCGGGATATAACATGAGCTGTCTTCGGTAT
CGTCGTATCCCACTACCGAGATATCCGCACCAACGCGCAGCCCGGACTCGGTAATGGCGCGCATTGCGCC
CAGCGCCATCTGATCGTTGGCAACCAGCATCGCAGTGGGAACGATGCCCTCATTCAGCATTTGCATGGTT
TGTTGAAAACCGGACATGGCACTCCAGTCGCCTTCCCGTTCCGCTATCGGCTGAATTTGATTGCGAGTGA
GATATTTATGCCAGCCAGCCAGACGCAGACGCGCCGAGACAGAACTTAATGGGCCCGCTAACAGCGCGAT
TTGCTGGTGACCCAATGCGACCAGATGCTCCACGCCCAGTCGCGTACCGTCTTCATGGGAGAAAATAATA
CTGTTGATGGGTGTCTGGTCAGAGACATCAAGAAATAACGCCGGAACATTAGTGCAGGCAGCTTCCACAG
CAATGGCATCCTGGTCATCCAGCGGATAGTTAATGATCAGCCCACTGACGCGTTGCGCGAGAAGATTGTG
CACCGCCGCTTTACAGGCTTCGACGCCGCTTCGTTCTACCATCGACACCACCACGCTGGCACCCAGTTGA
TCGGCGCGAGATTTAATCGCCGCGACAATTTGCGACGGCGCGTGCAGGGCCAGACTGGAGGTGGCAACGC
CAATCAGCAACGACTGTTTGCCCGCCAGTTGTTGTGCCACGCGGTTGGGAATGTAATTCAGCTCCGCCAT
CGCCGCTTCCACTTTTTCCCGCGTTTTCGCAGAAACGTGGCTGGCCTGGTTCACCACGCGGGAAACGGTC
TGATAAGAGACACCGGCATACTCTGCGACATCGTATAACGTTACTGGTTTCACATTCACCACCCTGAATT
GACTCTCTTCCGGGCGCTATCATGCCATACCGCGAAAGGTTTTGCGCCATTCGATGGTGTCCGGGATCTC
GACGCTCTCCCTTATGCGACTCCTGCATTAGGAAGCAGCCCAGTAGTAGGTTGAGGCCGTTGAGCACCGC
CGCCGCAAGGAATGGTGCATGCAAGGAGATGGCGCCCAACAGTCCCCCGGCCACGGGGCCTGCCACCATA
CCCACGCCGAAACAAGCGCTCATGAGCCCGAAGTGGCGAGCCCGATCTTCCCCATCGGTGATGTCGGCGA
TATAGGCGCCAGCAACCGCACCTGTGGCGCCGGTGATGCCGGCCACGATGCGTCCGGCGTAGAGGATCGA
GATCTCGATCCCGCGAAATTAATACGACTCACTATAGGGGAATTGTGAGCGGATAACAATTCCCCTCTAG
AAATAATTTTGTTTAACTTTAAGAAGGAGATATACCATGGGCAGCAGCCATCATCATCATCATCACAGCA
GCGGCCTGGTGCCGCGCGGCAGCCATATGGCTAGCTGGAGCCATCCGCAGTTTGAAAAAGGTGGTGGTAG
CGGTGGTGGTTCAGGTGGTAGTGCATGGTCACACCCTCAGTTTGAGAAA
